Addgene plasmid #35691: pCMV-GFP-MHC-IIB
Depositing lab: Venkaiah Betapudi. Depositing organization: Cleveland Clinic Foundation. Publication: Myosin II motor proteins with different functions determine the fate of lamellipodia extension during cell spreading. Betapudi V. PLoS One. 2010 Jan 5;5(1):e8560. 10.1371/journal.pone.0008560 PubMed 20052411.
Backbone
  Vector backbone: pEGFP
  Backbone manufacturer: Clontech
  Vector type: Mammalian Expression
  Selectable markers: Neomycin (select with G418)
Growth in bacteria
  Bacterial resistance: Kanamycin, 50 μg/mL
  Growth temperature: 37°C
  Growth strain: DH5alpha
  Copy number: High Copy
Gene/Insert
  Gene/Insert name: MHC IIB (alt names: myosin-IIB heavy chain; NMHC IIB)
  Species: H. sapiens (human)
  Entrez Gene: MYH10 (a.k.a. NMMHC-IIB, NMMHCB)
  Promoter: CMV
  Tag / fusion protein: EGFP (N terminal on insert)
  Cloning method: Restriction Enzyme; 5′ cloning site none (unknown if destroyed); 3′ cloning site none (not destroyed)
  Sequencing primers: 5′ EGFP-C
Terms and licenses: Academic/Nonprofit Terms; Industry Terms: Not Available to Industry
How to cite: pCMV-GFP-MHC-IIB was a gift from Venkaiah Betapudi (Addgene plasmid # 35691 ; http://n2t.net/addgene:35691 ; RRID:Addgene_35691)
