[The description below was written by a language model from this plasmid's Addgene catalogue record and pLannotate feature annotations shown in this document.]
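Description:
pCMV-GFP-MHC-IIB is a mammalian expression plasmid of about 12.2 kb, built on a Clontech pEGFP backbone, that produces human non-muscle myosin IIB heavy chain (MYH10, also called NMHC IIB) fused to EGFP. The CMV immediate early enhancer and promoter drive a single open reading frame. EGFP comes first, followed by a short remnant of the multiple cloning site that acts as a linker, and then the roughly 5.9 kb MYH10 coding sequence, so the fluorescent tag sits at the N-terminus of the myosin heavy chain. About 1.5 kb downstream of the coding sequence carries no annotation. It is followed by a fragment of a pBluescript-type polylinker, which suggests the cDNA was transferred from another cloning vector together with flanking sequence, although the record gives no cloning sites. The SV40 polyadenylation signal terminates the transcript.

The backbone has the usual pEGFP-C arrangement. A Tn5 NeoR/KanR (aminoglycoside phosphotransferase) gene sits behind tandem bacterial (bla) and SV40 early promoters and ends with the HSV TK poly(A) signal. This one cassette gives kanamycin resistance in E. coli and G418 selection in mammalian cells. A high-copy ColE1/pUC-type origin supports propagation in bacteria. An f1 origin is also present, and the SV40 promoter region includes the SV40 origin, which can allow episomal replication in cells expressing large T antigen.

The construct is suited to transient or stable expression of fluorescently labelled myosin IIB for live or fixed imaging of its localisation and filament dynamics. The associated study examined how different myosin II isoforms contribute to lamellipodia extension and cytoskeletal reorganisation during cell spreading.
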