Features (pLannotate 1.2.2; 16 found; start..end, strand, type, name):
      1..304     +  enhancer       CMV enhancer: human cytomegalovirus immediate early enhancer
    305..508     +  promoter       CMV promoter: human cytomegalovirus (CMV) immediate early promoter
    553..1269    +  CDS            EGFP: EGFP is a basic (constitutively fluorescent) green fluorescent protein published in 1996, derived from Aequorea victoria. It is reported to be a rapidly-maturing weak dimer with moderate acid sensitivity.
   1271..1300    +  misc_feature   MCS (fragment): multiple cloning site
   1303..7230    +  CDS            MYH10: MYH10_HUMAN - Experimental evidence at protein level: Swiss-Prot protein existence level 1. Cellular myosin that appears to play a role in cytokinesis, cell shape, and specialized functions such as secretion and capping. Involved with LARP6 in the stabilization of type I collagen mRNAs for CO1A1 and CO1A2. During cell spreading, plays an important role in cytoskeleton reorganization, focal contacts formation (in the central part but not the margins of spreading cells), and lamellipodial extension; this function is mechanically antagonized by MYH9. From Homo sapiens (Human).
   8731..8783    -  misc_feature   MCS (fragment): pBluescript multiple cloning site
   8811..8895    +  CDS            large T antigen (fragment): large T antigen from SV40 (simian virus 40)
   8918..9039    +  polyA_signal   SV40 poly(A) signal: SV40 polyadenylation signal
   9073..9501    -  rep_origin     f1 ori (sequence partly withheld): f1 bacteriophage origin of replication; arrow indicates direction of (+) strand synthesis
   9528..9632    +  promoter       AmpR promoter: bla
   9634..9991    +  promoter       SV40 promoter: SV40 enhancer and early promoter
  10026..10820   +  CDS            NeoR/KanR: aminoglycoside phosphotransferase from Tn5; aph(3')-II (or nptII); confers resistance to neomycin, kanamycin, and G418 (Geneticin®)
  10841..10993   +  CDS            ble (fragment): BLE_KLEPN - Experimental evidence at protein level: Swiss-Prot protein existence level 1. Binding protein with a strong affinity to the bleomycin family of antibiotics. Binds to CL990; an antimitotic-antibiotic compound. From Klebsiella pneumoniae.
  11052..11099   +  polyA_signal   HSV TK poly(A) signal: herpes simplex virus thymidine kinase polyadenylation signal (Cole and Stacy, 1985)
  11428..12016   +  rep_origin     ori: high-copy-number ColE1/pMB1/pBR322/pUC origin of replication
  12131..12190   +  enhancer       CMV enhancer (fragment): human cytomegalovirus immediate early enhancer
>Addgene plasmid #35691 | pCMV-GFP-MHC-IIB | addgene full sequence | sequence record 309643 | Addgene NGS Result
CGTTACATAACTTACGGTAAATGGCCCGCCTGGCTGACCGCCCAACGACCCCCGCCCATTGACGTCAATA
ATGACGTATGTTCCCATAGTAACGCCAATAGGGACTTTCCATTGACGTCAATGGGTGGAGTATTTACGGT
AAACTGCCCACTTGGCAGTACATCAAGTGTATCATATGCCAAGTACGCCCCCTATTGACGTCAATGACGG
TAAATGGCCCGCCTGGCATTATGCCCAGTACATGACCTTATGGGACTTTCCTACTTGGCAGTACATCTAC
GTATTAGTCATCGCTATTACCATGGTGATGCGGTTTTGGCAGTACATCAATGGGCGTGGATAGCGGTTTG
ACTCACGGGGATTTCCAAGTCTCCACCCCATTGACGTCAATGGGAGTTTGTTTTGGCACCAAAATCAACG
GGACTTTCCAAAATGTCGTAACAACTCCGCCCCATTGACGCAAATGGGCGGTAGGCGTGTACGGTGGGAG
GTCTATATAAGCAGAGCTGGTTTAGTGAACCGTCAGATCCGCTAGCGCTACCGGTCGCCACCATGGTGAG
CAAGGGCGAGGAGCTGTTCACCGGGGTGGTGCCCATCCTGGTCGAGCTGGACGGCGACGTAAACGGCCAC
AAGTTCAGCGTGTCCGGCGAGGGCGAGGGCGATGCCACCTACGGCAAGCTGACCCTGAAGTTCATCTGCA
CCACCGGCAAGCTGCCCGTGCCCTGGCCCACCCTCGTGACCACCCTGACCTACGGCGTGCAGTGCTTCAG
CCGCTACCCCGACCACATGAAGCAGCACGACTTCTTCAAGTCCGCCATGCCCGAAGGCTACGTCCAGGAG
CGCACCATCTTCTTCAAGGACGACGGCAACTACAAGACCCGCGCCGAGGTGAAGTTCGAGGGCGACACCC
TGGTGAACCGCATCGAGCTGAAGGGCATCGACTTCAAGGAGGACGGCAACATCCTGGGGCACAAGCTGGA
GTACAACTACAACAGCCACAACGTCTATATCATGGCCGACAAGCAGAAGAACGGCATCAAGGTGAACTTC
AAGATCCGCCACAACATCGAGGACGGCAGCGTGCAGCTCGCCGACCACTACCAGCAGAACACCCCCATCG
GCGACGGCCCCGTGCTGCTGCCCGACAACCACTACCTGAGCACCCAGTCCGCCCTGAGCAAAGACCCCAA
CGAGAAGCGCGATCACATGGTCCTGCTGGAGTTCGTGACCGCCGCCGGGATCACTCTCGGCATGGACGAG
CTGTACAAGTACTCAGATCTCGAGCTCAAGCTTCGAATTCCAATGGCGCAGAGAACTGGACTCGAGGATC
CAGAGAGGTATCTCTTTGTGGACAGGGCTGTCATCTACAACCCTGCCACTCAAGCTGATTGGACAGCTAA
AAAGCTAGTGTGGATTCCATCAGAACGCCATGGTTTTGAGGCAGCTAGTATCAAAGAAGAACGGGGAGAT
GAAGTTATGGTGGAGTTGGCAGAGAATGGAAAGAAAGCAATGGTCAACAAAGATGATATTCAGAAGATGA
ACCCACCTAAGTTTTCCAAGGTGGAGGATATGGCAGAATTGACATGCTTGAATGAAGCTTCCGTTTTACA
TAATCTGAAGGATCGCTACTATTCAGGACTAATCTATACTTATTCTGGACTCTTCTGTGTAGTTATAAAC
CCTTACAAGAATCTTCCAATTTACTCTGAGAATATTATTGAAATGTACAGAGGGAAGAAGCGTCATGAGA
TGCCTCCACACATCTATGCTATATCTGAATCTGCTTACAGATGCATGCTTCAAGATCGTGAGGACCAGTC
AATTCTTTGCACGGGTGAGTCAGGTGCTGGGAAGACAGAAAATACAAAGAAAGTTATTCAGTACCTTGCC
CATGTTGCTTCTTCACATAAAGGAAGAAAGGACCATAATATTCCTGGGGAACTTGAACGGCAGCTTTTGC
AAGCAAATCCAATTCTGGAATCATTTGGAAATGCGAAGACTGTGAAAAATGATAACTCATCTCGTTTTGG
CAAATTTATTCGGATCAACTTTGATGTAACTGGCTATATCGTTGGGGCCAACATTGAAACATACCTTCTG
GAAAAGTCTCGTGCTGTTCGTCAAGCAAAAGATGAACGTACTTTTCATATCTTTTACCAGTTGTTATCTG
GAGCAGGAGAACACCTAAAGTCTGATTTGCTTCTTGAAGGATTTAATAACTACAGGTTTCTCTCCAATGG
CTATATTCCTATTCCGGGACAGCAAGACAAAGATAATTTCCAGGAGACCATGGAAGCAATGCACATAATG
GGCTTCTCCCATGAAGAGATTCTGTCAATGCTTAAAGTAGTATCTTCAGTGCTACAGTTTGGAAATATTT
CTTTCAAAAAGGAGAGAAATACTGATCAAGCTTCCATGCCAGAAAATACAGTTGCGCAGAAGCTCTGCCA
TCTTCTTGGGATGAATGTGATGGAGTTTACTCGGGCCATCCTGACTCCCCGGATCAAGGTCGGCCGAGAC
TATGTGCAAAAAGCCCAGACCAAAGAACAGGCAGATTTTGCAGTAGAAGCATTGGCAAAAGCTACCTATG
AGCGGCTCTTTCGCTGGCTCGTTCATCGCATCAATAAAGCTCTGGATAGGACCAAACGTCAGGGAGCATC
TTTCATTGGAATCCTGGATATTGCTGGATTTGAAATTTTTGAGCTGAACTCCTTTGAACAACTTTGCATC
AACTACACCAATGAGAAGCTGCAGCAGCTGTTCAACCACACCATGTTTATCCTAGAACAAGAGGAATACC
AGCGCGAAGGCATCGAGTGGAACTTCATCGATTTCGGGCTGGATCTGCAGCCATGCATCGACCTAATAGA
GAGACCTGCGAACCCTCCTGGTGTACTGGCCCTTTTGGATGAAGAATGCTGGTTCCCTAAAGCCACAGAT
AAAACCTTTGTTGAAAAACTGGTTCAAGAGCAAGGTTCCCACTCCAAGTTTCAGAAACCTCGACAATTAA
AAGACAAAGCTGATTTTTGCATTATACATTATGCAGGGAAGGTGGACTATAAGGCAGATGAGTGGCTGAT
GAAGAATATGGACCCCCTGAATGACAACGTGGCCACCCTTTTGCACCAGTCATCAGACAGATTTGTGGCA
GAGCTTTGGAAAGATGTGGACCGTATCGTGGGTCTGGATCAAGTCACTGGTATGACTGAGACAGCTTTTG
GCTCCGCATATAAAACCAAGAAGGGCATGTTTCGTACCGTTGGGCAACTCTACAAAGAATCTCTCACCAA
GCTGATGGCAACTCTCCGAAACACCAACCCTAACTTTGTTCGTTGTATCATTCCAAATCACGAGAAGAGG
GCTGGAAAATTGGATCCACACCTAGTCCTAGATCAGCTTCGCTGTAATGGTGTCCTGGAAGGGATCCGAA
TCTGTCGCCAGGGCTTCCCTAACCGAATAGTTTTCCAGGAATTCAGACAGAGATATGAGATCCTAACTCC
AAATGCTATTCCTAAAGGTTTTATGGATGGTAAACAGGCCTGTGAACGAATGATCCGGGCTTTAGAATTG
GACCCAAACTTGTACAGAATTGGACAGAGCAAGATATTTTTCAGAGCTGGAGTTCTGGCACACTTAGAGG
AAGAAAGAGATTTAAAAATCACCGATATCATTATCTTCTTCCAGGCCGTTTGCAGAGGTTACCTGGCCAG
AAAGGCCTTTGCCAAGAAGCAGCAGCAACTAAGTGCCTTAAAGGTCTTGCAGCGGAACTGTGCCGCGTAC
CTGAAATTACGGCACTGGCAGTGGTGGCGAGTCTTCACAAAGGTGAAGCCGCTTCTACAAGTGACTCGCC
AGGAGGAAGAACTTCAGGCCAAAGATGAAGAGCTGTTGAAGGTGAAGGAGAAGCAGACAAAGGTGGAAGG
AGAGCTGGAGGAGATGGAGCGGAAGCACCAGCAGCTTTTAGAAGAGAAGAATATCCTTGCAGAACAACTA
CAAGCAGAGACTGAGCTCTTTGCTGAAGCAGAAGAGATGAGGGCAAGACTTGCTGCTAAAAAGCAGGAAT
TAGAAGAGATTCTACATGACTTGGAGTCTAGGGTTGAAGAAGAAGAAGAAAGAAACCAAATCCTCCAAAA
TGAAAAGAAAAAAATGCAAGCACATATTCAGGACCTGGAAGAACAGCTAGACGAGGAGGAAGGGGCTCGG
CAAAAGCTGCAGCTGGAAAAGGTGACAGCAGAGGCCAAGATCAAGAAGATGGAAGAGGAGATTCTGCTTC
TCGAGGACCAAAATTCCAAGTTCATCAAAGAAAAGAAACTCATGGAAGATCGCATTGCTGAGTGTTCCTC
TCAGCTGGCTGAAGAGGAAGAAAAGGCGAAAAACTTGGCCAAAATCAGGAATAAGCAAGAAGTGATGATC
TCAGATCTAGAAGAACGCTTAAAGAAGGAAGAAAAGACTCGTCAGGAACTGGAAAAGGCCAAAAGAAAAC
TCGACGGGGAGACGACCGACCTGCAGGACCAGATCGCAGAGCTGCAGGCGCAGATTGATGAGCTCAAGCT
GCAGCTGGCCAAGAAGGAGGAGGAGCTGCAGGGCGCACTGGCCAGAGGTGATGATGAAACACTCCATAAG
AACAATGCCCTTAAAGTTGTGCGAGAGCTACAAGCCCAAATTGCTGAACTTCAGGAAGACTTTGAATCCG
AGAAGGCTTCACGGAACAAGGCCGAAAAGCAGAAAAGGGACTTGAGTGAGGAACTGGAAGCTCTGAAAAC
AGAGCTGGAGGACACGCTGGACACCACGGCAGCCCAGCAGGAACTACGTACAAAACGTGAACAAGAAGTG
GCAGAGCTGAAGAAAGCTCTTGAGGAGGAAACTAAGAACCATGAAGCTCAAATCCAGGACATGAGACAAA
GACACGCAACAGCCCTGGAGGAGCTCTCAGAGCAGCTGGAACAGGCCAAGCGGTTCAAAGCAAATCTAGA
GAAGAACAAGCAGGGCCTGGAGACAGATAACAAGGAGCTGGCGTGTGAGGTGAAGGTCCTGCAGCAGGTC
AAGGCTGAGTCTGAGCACAAGAGGAAGAAGCTCGACGCGCAGGTCCAGGAGCTCCATGCCAAGGTCTCTG
AAGGCGACAGGCTCAGGGTGGAGCTGGCGGAGAAAGCAAGTAAGCTGCAGAATGAGCTAGATAATGTCTC
CACCCTTCTGGAAGAAGCAGAGAAGAAGGGTATTAAATTTGCTAAGGATGCAGCTAGTCTTGAGTCTCAA
CTACAGGATACACAGGAGCTTCTTCAGGAGGAGACACGCCAGAAACTAAACCTGAGCAGTCGGATCCGGC
AGCTGGAAGAGGAGAAGAACAGTCTTCAGGAGCAGCAGGAGGAGGAGGAGGAGGCCAGGAAGAACCTGGA
GAAGCAAGTGCTGGCCCTGCAGTCCCAGTTGGCTGATACCAAGAAGAAAGTAGATGACGACCTGGGAACA
ATTGAAAGTCTGGAAGAAGCCAAGAAGAAGCTTCTGAAGGACGCGGAGGCCCTGAGCCAGCGCCTGGAGG
AGAAGGCACTGGCGTATGACAAACTGGAGAAGACCAAGAACCGCCTGCAGCAGGAGCTGGACGACCTCAC
GGTGGACCTGGACCACCAGCGCCAGGTCGCCTCCAACTTGGAGAAGAAGCAGAAGAAGTTTGACCAGCTG
TTAGCAGAAGAGAAGAGCATCTCTGCTCGCTATGCCGAAGAGCGGGACCGGGCCGAAGCCGAGGCCAGAG
AGAAAGAAACCAAAGCCCTGTCACTGGCCCGGGCCCTCGAGGAAGCCCTGGAGGCCAAGGAGGAGTTTGA
GAGGCAGAACAAGCAGCTCCGAGCAGACATGGAAGACCTCATGAGCTCCAAAGATGATGTGGGAAAAAAC
GTTCACGAACTTGAAAAATCCAAACGGGCCCTAGAGCAGCAGGTGGAGGAAATGAGGACCCAGCTGGAGG
AGCTGGAAGACGAACTCCAGGCCACGGAAGATGCCAAGCTTCGTCTGGAGGTCAACATGCAGGCCATGAA
GGCGCAGTTCGAGAGAGACCTGCAAACCAGGGATGAGCAGAATGAAGAGAAGAAGCGGCTGCTGATCAAA
CAGGTGCGGGAGCTCGAGGCGGAGCTGGAGGATGAGAGGAAACAGCGGGCGCTTGCTGTAGCTTCAAAGA
AAAAGATGGAGATAGACCTGAAGGACCTCGAAGCCCAAATCGAGGCTGCGAACAAAGCTCGGGATGAGGT
GATTAAGCAGCTCCGCAAGCTCCAGGCTCAGATGAAGGATTACCAACGTGAATTAGAAGAAGCTCGTGCA
TCCAGAGATGAGATTTTTGCTCAATCCAAAGAGAGTGAAAAGAAATTGAAGAGTCTGGAAGCAGAAATCC
TTCAATTGCAGGAGGAACTTGCCTCATCTGAGCGAGCCCGCCGACACGCCGAGCAGGAGAGAGATGAGCT
GGCGGACGAGATCACCAACAGCGCCTCTGGCAAGTCCGCGCTGCTGGATGAGAAGCGGCGTCTGGAAGCT
CGGATCGCACAGCTGGAGGAGGAGCTGGAAGAGGAGCAGAGCAACATGGAGCTGCTCAACGACCGCTTCC
GCAAGACCACTCTACAGGTGGACACACTGAACGCCGAGCTAGCAGCCGAGCGCAGCGCCGCCCAGAAGAG
TGACAATGCACGCCAGCAACTGGAGCGGCAGAACAAGGAGCTGAAGGCCAAGCTGCAGGAACTCGAGGGT
GCTGTCAAGTCTAAGTTCAAGGCCACCATCTCAGCCCTGGAGGCCAAGATTGGGCAGCTGGAGGAGCAGC
TTGAGCAGGAAGCCAAGGAACGAGCAGCCGCCAACAAATTAGTCCGTCGCACTGAGAAGAAGCTGAAAGA
AATCTTCATGCAGGTTGAGGATGAGCGTCGACACGCGGACCAGTATAAAGAGCAGATGGAGAAGGCCAAC
GCTCGGATGAAGCAGCTTAAACGCCAGCTGGAGGAAGCAGAAGAAGAAGCGACGCGTGCCAACGCATCTC
GGCGTAAACTCCAGCGGGAACTGGATGATGCCACCGAGGCCAACGAGGGCCTGAGCCGCGAGGTCAGCAC
CCTGAAGAACCGGCTGAGGCGGGGTGGCCCCATCAGCTTCTCTTCCAGCCGATCTGGCCGGCGCCAGCTG
CACCTTGAAGGAGCTTCCCTGGAGCTCTCCGACGATGACACAGAAAGTAAGACCAGTGATGTCAACGAGA
CGCAGCCACCCCAGTCAGAGTAAAGTTGCAGGAAGCCAGAGGAGGCAATACAGTGGGACAGTTAGGAATG
CACCCGGGGCCTCCTGCAGATTTCGGAAATTGGCAAGCTACGGGATTCCTTCCTGAAAGATCAACTGTGT
CTTAAGGCTCTCCAGCCTATGCATACTGTATCCTGCTTCAGACTTAGGTACAATTGCTCCCCTTTTTATA
TATAGACACACACAGGACACATATATTAAACAGATTGTTTCATCATTGCATCTATTTTCCATATAGTCAT
CAAGAGACCATTTTATAAAACATGGTAAGACCCTTTTTAAAACAAACTCCAGGCCCTTGGTTGCGGGTCG
CTGGGTTATTGGGGCAGCGCCGTGGTCGTCACTCAGTCGCTCTGCATGCTCTCTGTCATACAGACAGGTA
ACCTAGTTCTGTGTTCACGTGGCCCCCGACGACTCAGCCACATCAAGTCTCCTAGACCACTGTGGACTCT
AAACTGCACTTGTCTCTCTCATTTCCTTCAAATAATGATCAATGCTATTTCAGTGAGCAAACTGTGAAAG
GGGCTTTGGAAAGAGTAGGAGGGGTGGGCTGGATCGGAAGCAACACCCATTTGGGGTTACCATGTCCATC
CCCCAAGGGGGGCCCTCCCCCTCGAGTCGATGGTGTCCCGCATCTACTCATGTGAACTGGCCTTGGCGAG
GGCTGGTCTGTGCATAGAAGGGATAGTGGCCACACTGCAGCTGAGGCCCCAGGTGGCAGCCATGGATCAT
GTAGACTTCCAGATGGTCTCCCGAACCGCCTGGCTCTGCCGGCGCCCTCCTCACGTCAGGAGCAAGCAGC
CGTGGACCCCTAAGCCGAGCTGGTGGAAGGCCCCTCCCCGTCGCCAGCCGGGCCCTCATGCTGACCTTGC
AAATTCAGCCGCTGCTTTGAGCCCAAAATGGGAATATTGGTTTTGTGTCCGAGGCTTGTTCCAAGTTTGT
CAATGAGGTTTATGGAGCCTCCAGAACAGATGCCATCTTCCTGAATGTTGACATGCCAGTGGGTGTGACT
CCTTCATTTTTCCTTCTCCCTTCCCTTTGGACAGTGTTACAGTGAACACTTAGCATCCTGTTTTTGGTTG
GTAGTTAAGCAAACTGACATTACGGAAAGTGCCTTAGACACTACAGTACTAAGACAATGTTGAATATATC
ATTCGCCTCTATAACAATTTAATGTATTCAGTTTTGACTGTGCTTCATATCATGTACCTCTCTAGTCAAA
GTGGTATTACAGACATTCAGTGACAATGAATCAGTGTTAATTCTAAATCCTTGATCCTCTGCAATGTGCT
TGAAAACACAAACCTTTTGGGTTAAAAGCTTTAACATCTATTAGGAAGAATTTGTCCTGTGGGTTTGGAA
TCTTGGATTTTCCCCCTTTATGAACTGTACTGGCTGTTGACCACCAGACACCTGACCGCAAATATCTTTT
CTTGTATTCCCATATTTCTAGACAATGATTTTTGTAAGACAATGCGGCCGCGAATTCCTGCAGCCCGGGG
GATCCACTAGTTCTAGAGCGGCCGCCACCGCGGGCCCGGGATCCACCGGATCTAGATAACTGATCATAAT
CAGCCATACCACATTTGTAGAGGTTTTACTTGCTTTAAAAAACCTCCCACACCTCCCCCTGAACCTGAAA
CATAAAATGAATGCAATTGTTGTTGTTAACTTGTTTATTGCAGCTTATAATGGTTACAAATAAAGCAATA
GCATCACAAATTTCACAAATAAAGCATTTTTTTCACTGCATTCTAGTTGTGGTTTGTCCAAACTCATCAA
TGTATCTTAACGCGTAAATTGTAAGCGTTAATATTTTGTTAAAATTCGCGTTAAATTTTTGTTAAATCAG
CTCATTTTTTAACCAATAGGCCGAAATCGGCAAAATCCCTTATAAATCAAAAGAATAGACCGAGATAGGG
T
[37 nt withheld, positions 9172-9208]
AAAGAACGTGGACTCCAACGTCAAAGG
[49 nt withheld, positions 9236-9284]
T
[91 nt withheld, positions 9286-9376]
G
[124 nt withheld, positions 9378-9501]
CAGGTGGCACTTTTCGGGGAAATGTGCGCGGAACCCCTATTTGTTTATTTTTCTAAATACATTCAAATAT
GTATCCGCTCATGAGACAATAACCCTGATAAATGCTTCAATAATATTGAAAAAGGAAGAGTCCTGAGGCG
GAAAGAACCAGCTGTGGAATGTGTGTCAGTTAGGGTGTGGAAAGTCCCCAGGCTCCCCAGCAGGCAGAAG
TATGCAAAGCATGCATCTCAATTAGTCAGCAACCAGGTGTGGAAAGTCCCCAGGCTCCCCAGCAGGCAGA
AGTATGCAAAGCATGCATCTCAATTAGTCAGCAACCATAGTCCCGCCCCTAACTCCGCCCATCCCGCCCC
TAACTCCGCCCAGTTCCGCCCATTCTCCGCCCCATGGCTGACTAATTTTTTTTATTTATGCAGAGGCCGA
GGCCGCCTCGGCCTCTGAGCTATTCCAGAAGTAGTGAGGAGGCTTTTTTGGAGGCCTAGGCTTTTGCAAA
GATCGATCAAGAGACAGGATGAGGATCGTTTCGCATGATTGAACAAGATGGATTGCACGCAGGTTCTCCG
GCCGCTTGGGTGGAGAGGCTATTCGGCTATGACTGGGCACAACAGACAATCGGCTGCTCTGATGCCGCCG
TGTTCCGGCTGTCAGCGCAGGGGCGCCCGGTTCTTTTTGTCAAGACCGACCTGTCCGGTGCCCTGAATGA
ACTGCAAGACGAGGCAGCGCGGCTATCGTGGCTGGCCACGACGGGCGTTCCTTGCGCAGCTGTGCTCGAC
GTTGTCACTGAAGCGGGAAGGGACTGGCTGCTATTGGGCGAAGTGCCGGGGCAGGATCTCCTGTCATCTC
ACCTTGCTCCTGCCGAGAAAGTATCCATCATGGCTGATGCAATGCGGCGGCTGCATACGCTTGATCCGGC
TACCTGCCCATTCGACCACCAAGCGAAACATCGCATCGAGCGAGCACGTACTCGGATGGAAGCCGGTCTT
GTCGATCAGGATGATCTGGACGAAGAGCATCAGGGGCTCGCGCCAGCCGAACTGTTCGCCAGGCTCAAGG
CGAGCATGCCCGACGGCGAGGATCTCGTCGTGACCCATGGCGATGCCTGCTTGCCGAATATCATGGTGGA
AAATGGCCGCTTTTCTGGATTCATCGACTGTGGCCGGCTGGGTGTGGCGGACCGCTATCAGGACATAGCG
TTGGCTACCCGTGATATTGCTGAAGAGCTTGGCGGCGAATGGGCTGACCGCTTCCTCGTGCTTTACGGTA
TCGCCGCTCCCGATTCGCAGCGCATCGCCTTCTATCGCCTTCTTGACGAGTTCTTCTGAGCGGGACTCTG
GGGTTCGAAATGACCGACCAAGCGACGCCCAACCTGCCATCACGAGATTTCGATTCCACCGCCGCCTTCT
ATGAAAGGTTGGGCTTCGGAATCGTTTTCCGGGACGCCGGCTGGATGATCCTCCAGCGCGGGGATCTCAT
GCTGGAGTTCTTCGCCCACCCTAGGGGGAGGCTAACTGAAACACGGAAGGAGACAATACCGGAAGGAACC
CGCGCTATGACGGCAATAAAAAGACAGAATAAAACGCACGGTGTTGGGTCGTTTGTTCATAAACGCGGGG
TTCGGTCCCAGGGCTGGCACTCTGTCGATACCCCACCGAGACCCCATTGGGGCCAATACGCCCGCGTTTC
TTCCTTTTCCCCACCCCACCCCCCAAGTTCGGGTGAAGGCCCAGGGCTCGCAGCCAACGTCGGGGCGGCA
GGCCCTGCCATAGCCTCAGGTTACTCATATATACTTTAGATTGATTTAAAACTTCATTTTTAATTTAAAA
GGATCTAGGTGAAGATCCTTTTTGATAATCTCATGACCAAAATCCCTTAACGTGAGTTTTCGTTCCACTG
AGCGTCAGACCCCGTAGAAAAGATCAAAGGATCTTCTTGAGATCCTTTTTTTCTGCGCGTAATCTGCTGC
TTGCAAACAAAAAAACCACCGCTACCAGCGGTGGTTTGTTTGCCGGATCAAGAGCTACCAACTCTTTTTC
CGAAGGTAACTGGCTTCAGCAGAGCGCAGATACCAAATACTGTTCTTCTAGTGTAGCCGTAGTTAGGCCA
CCACTTCAAGAACTCTGTAGCACCGCCTACATACCTCGCTCTGCTAATCCTGTTACCAGTGGCTGCTGCC
AGTGGCGATAAGTCGTGTCTTACCGGGTTGGACTCAAGACGATAGTTACCGGATAAGGCGCAGCGGTCGG
GCTGAACGGGGGGTTCGTGCACACAGCCCAGCTTGGAGCGAACGACCTACACCGAACTGAGATACCTACA
GCGTGAGCTATGAGAAAGCGCCACGCTTCCCGAAGGGAGAAAGGCGGACAGGTATCCGGTAAGCGGCAGG
GTCGGAACAGGAGAGCGCACGAGGGAGCTTCCAGGGGGAAACGCCTGGTATCTTTATAGTCCTGTCGGGT
TTCGCCACCTCTGACTTGAGCGTCGATTTTTGTGATGCTCGTCAGGGGGGCGGAGCCTATGGAAAAACGC
CAGCAACGCGGCCTTTTTACGGTTCCTGGCCTTTTGCTGGCCTTTTGCTCACATGTTCTTTCCTGCGTTA
TCCCCTGATTCTGTGGATAACCGTATTACCGCCATGCATTAGTTATTAATAGTAATCAATTACGGGGTCA
TTAGTTCATAGCCCATATATGGAGTTCCG
