>Addgene plasmid #35691 | pCMV-GFP-MHC-IIB | addgene partial sequence | sequence record 45068 | EGFP-C 5'-CATGGTCCTGCTGGAGTTCGTG-3'
TGTACAAGTACTCAGATCTCGAGCTCAAGCTTCGAATTCCAATGGCGCAGAGAACTGGACTCGAGGATCC
AGAGAGGTATCTCTTTGTGGACAGGGCTGTCATCTACAACCCTGCCACTCAAGCTGATTGGACAGCTAAA
AAGCTAGTGTGGATTCCATCAGAACGCCATGGTTTTGAGGCAGCTAGTATCAAAGAAGAACGGGGAGATG
AAGTTATGGTGGAGTTGGCAGAGAATGGAAAGAAAGCAATGGTCAACAAAGATGATATTCAGAAGATGAA
CCCACCTAAGTTTTCCAAGGTGGAGGATATGGCAGAATTGACATGCTTGAATGAAGCTTCCGTTTTACAT
AATCTGAAGGATCGCTACTATTCAGGACTAATCTATACTTATTCTGGACTCTTCTGTGTAGTTATAAACC
CTTACAAGAATCTTCCAATTTACTCTGAGAATATTATTGAAATGTACAGAGGGAAGAAGCGTCATGAGAT
GCCTCCACACATCTATGCTATATCTGAATCTGCTTACAGATGCATGCTTCAAGATCGTGAGGACCAGTCA
ATTCTTTGCACGGGTGAGTCAGGTGCTGGGAAGACAGAAAATACAAAGAAAGTTATTCAGTACCTTGCCC
ATGTTGCTTCTTCACATAAAGGAAGAAAG
